Addgene plasmid #211084: pNLF1-C_EXOSC6:1-272
Purpose: Mammalian expression of full-length human EXOSC6. C-terminal NanoLuc luciferase tag.
Depositing lab: Cheryl Arrowsmith. Depositing organization: University of Toronto. Publication: A Target Class Ligandability Evaluation of WD40 Repeat-Containing Proteins. Ackloo S, Li F, Szewczyk M, Seitova A, Loppnau P, Zeng H, Xu J, Ahmad S, Arnautova YA, Baghaie AJ, Beldar S, Bolotokova A, Centrella PA, Chau I, Clark MA, Cuozzo JW, Dehghani-Tafti S, Disch JS, Dong A, Dumas A, Feng JA, Ghiabi P, Gibson E, Gilmer J, Goldman B, Green SR, Guie MA, Guilinger JP, Harms N, Herasymenko O, Houliston S, Hutchinson A, Kearnes S, Keefe AD, Kimani SW, Kramer T, Kutera M, Kwak HA, Lento C, Li Y, Liu J, Loup J, Machado RAC, Mulhern CJ, Perveen S, Righetto GL, Riley P, Shrestha S, Sigel EA, Silva M, Sintchak MD, Slakman BL, Taylor RD, Thompson J, Torng W, Underkoffler C, von Rechenberg M, Walsh RT, Watson I, Wilson DJ, Wolf E, Yadav M, Yazdi AK, Zhang J, Zhang Y, Santhakumar V, Edwards AM, Barsyte-Lovejoy D, Schapira M, Brown PJ, Halabelian L, Arrowsmith CH. J Med Chem. 2025 Jan 23;68(2):1092-1112. doi: 10.1021/acs.jmedchem.4c02010. Epub 2024 Nov 4. PubMed 39495097.
Backbone
  Vector backbone: pNLF1-C
  Backbone manufacturer: Promega
  Vector type: Mammalian Expression
  Selectable markers: Hygromycin
Growth in bacteria
  Bacterial resistance: Ampicillin, 100 μg/mL
  Growth temperature: 37°C
  Growth strain: DH5alpha
  Copy number: High Copy
Gene/Insert
  Gene/Insert name: EXOSC6:M1-P272
  Species: H. sapiens (human)
  Insert size (bp): 816
  Mutation: wild type
  Entrez Gene: EXOSC6 (a.k.a. EAP4, MTR3, Mtr3p, hMtr3p, p11)
  Promoter: CMV
  Tag / fusion protein: NanoLuc luciferase (C terminal on insert)
  Cloning method: Ligation Independent Cloning
  Sequencing primers: 5′ ttacagctcttaaggctagag; 3′ agccggctgtctgtcgccag
Resource information
  A portion of this plasmid was derived from a plasmid made by: Mammalian Gene Collection (BC052252)
Terms and licenses: Academic/Nonprofit Terms; Industry Terms: Not Available to Industry
Depositor comments: 5' Cloning Site: EcoR1 (not destroyed), 3' Cloning Site: Xba1 (not destroyed). C terminal tag: srfgpnscrralgssgvftledfvgdwrqtagynldqvleqggvsslfqnlgvsvtpiqrivlsgenglkidihviipyeglsgdqmgqiekifkvvypvddhhfkvilhygtlvidgvtpnmidyfgrpyegiavfdgkkitvtgtlwngnkiiderlinpdgsllfrvtingvtgwrlcerila.
How to cite: pNLF1-C_EXOSC6:1-272 was a gift from Cheryl Arrowsmith (Addgene plasmid # 211084 ; http://n2t.net/addgene:211084 ; RRID:Addgene_211084)
