[The description below was written by a language model from this plasmid's Addgene catalogue record and pLannotate feature annotations shown in this document.]
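Description:
pNLF1-C_EXOSC6:1-272 is a mammalian expression plasmid built on Promega's pNLF1-C backbone and encodes full-length, wild-type human EXOSC6 (residues 1–272, an 816 bp insert) fused at its C terminus to NanoLuc luciferase. The coding sequence was derived from a Mammalian Gene Collection clone and inserted by ligation-independent cloning between EcoRI and XbaI sites that remain intact. In bacteria the roughly 6.8 kb plasmid replicates from a high-copy ColE1/pUC-type origin and is selected with ampicillin through the β-lactamase gene. A ColE1 cer site is also annotated, which helps keep the plasmid monomeric.

Expression is driven by the human CMV immediate-early enhancer and promoter, followed by a chimeric β-globin/immunoglobulin intron that promotes efficient processing of the transcript. A T7 promoter sits just upstream of the open reading frame and could support in vitro transcription. EXOSC6 is joined through a short linker to the human codon-optimized NanoLuc sequence, and an SV40 polyadenylation signal lies downstream of the fusion. A separate cassette, consisting of the SV40 enhancer/early promoter, the hph hygromycin phosphotransferase gene and a synthetic poly(A) signal, allows hygromycin selection of stably transfected mammalian cells. Several short fragment annotations (SET1, T7 terminator, large T antigen, M13 ori, bom, tnpA) look like partial matches in backbone sequence rather than functional parts.

EXOSC6 (MTR3) is a non-catalytic subunit of the RNA exosome complex. The small, bright NanoLuc tag makes the fusion suitable as a luminescent reporter or energy donor in cell-based assays such as bioluminescence resonance energy transfer. The record states only mammalian expression of the tagged protein as the purpose, in association with a study of WD40-repeat protein ligandability.
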