Features (pLannotate 1.2.2; 20 found; start..end, strand, type, name):
    140..517     +  enhancer       CMV enhancer: human cytomegalovirus immediate early enhancer
    519..718     +  promoter       CMV promoter: human cytomegalovirus (CMV) immediate early promoter
    857..989     +  intron         chimeric intron: chimera between introns from human β-globin and immunoglobulin heavy chain genes
   1033..1051    +  promoter       T7 promoter: promoter for bacteriophage T7 RNA polymerase
   1085..1900    +  CDS            EXOSC6: EXOS6_HUMAN - Also known as MTR3. Experimental evidence at protein level: Swiss-Prot protein existence level 1. Non-catalytic component of the RNA exosome complex which has 3'->5' exoribonuclease activity and participates in a multitude of cellular RNA processing and degradation events. In the nucleus, the RNA exosome complex is involved in proper maturation of stable RNA species such as rRNA, snRNA and snoRNA, in the elimination of RNA processing by-products and non-coding 'pervasive' transcripts, such as antisense RNA species and promoter-upstream transcripts (PROMPTs), and of mRNAs with pro
   1949..2461    +  CDS            Nluc: NanoLuc® luciferase human codon-optimized
   2494..2543    +  CDS            SET1 (fragment): solubility-enhancement tag derived from T7 phage gene 10B
   2551..2570    +  terminator     T7 terminator (fragment): transcription terminator for bacteriophage T7 RNA polymerase
   2592..2713    -  polyA_signal   SV40 poly(A) signal: SV40 polyadenylation signal
   2736..2804    -  CDS            large T antigen (fragment): large T antigen from SV40 (simian virus 40)
   2809..2841    +  rep_origin     M13 ori (fragment): M13 bacteriophage origin of replication; arrow indicates direction of (+) strand synthesis
   2842..2893    -  misc_feature   bom (fragment): basis of mobility region from pBR322
   2958..3315    +  promoter       SV40 promoter: SV40 enhancer and early promoter
   3346..4368    +  CDS            hph: KHYB_ECOLX - Experimental evidence at protein level: Swiss-Prot protein existence level 1. The aminoglycoside phosphotransferases achieve inactivation of their antibiotic substrates by phosphorylation. Only phosphorylates hygromycin and closely related compounds such as demethyl analogs and destomycin. From Escherichia coli.
   4407..4455    +  polyA_signal   poly(A) signal: synthetic polyadenylation signal
   4476..4568    -  CDS            tnpA (fragment): TN5P_ECOLX - Also known as tnp. Experimental evidence at protein level: Swiss-Prot protein existence level 1. Mediates transposition of transposon Tn5 by a 'cut and paste' mechanism. First, the monomeric transposase binds the 19 bp inverted DNA repeats flanking the transposon. Then, dimerization of the DNA- bound transposase creates a synaptic DNA complex. After nicking of the first DNA strand, excision of the transposon proceeds through a series of intermediates. The transposase then mediates the insertion of the transposon at a new site by strand transfer. The activity of the wild- type tran
   4611..4715    +  promoter       AmpR promoter: bla
   4716..5576    +  CDS            AmpR: β-lactamase; bla; confers resistance to ampicillin, carbenicillin, and related antibiotics
   5734..6322    -  rep_origin     ori: high-copy-number ColE1/pMB1/pBR322/pUC origin of replication
   6438..6721    +  misc_feature   cer region: ColE1-derived recombination site that helps to maintain plasmids as monomers
>Addgene plasmid #211084 | pNLF1-C_EXOSC6:1-272 | addgene full sequence | sequence record 426002 | Addgene NGS Result
TCAATATTGGCCATTAGCCATATTATTCATTGGTTATATAGCATAAATCAATATTGGCTATTGGCCATTG
CATACGTTGTATCTATATCATAATATGTACATTTATATTGGCTCATGTCCAATATGACCGCCATGTTGGC
ATTGATTATTGACTAGTTATTAATAGTAATCAATTACGGGGTCATTAGTTCATAGCCCATATATGGAGTT
CCGCGTTACATAACTTACGGTAAATGGCCCGCCTGGCTGACCGCCCAACGACCCCCGCCCATTGACGTCA
ATAATGACGTATGTTCCCATAGTAACGCCAATAGGGACTTTCCATTGACGTCAATGGGTGGAGTATTTAC
GGTAAACTGCCCACTTGGCAGTACATCAAGTGTATCATATGCCAAGTCCGCCCCCTATTGACGTCAATGA
CGGTAAATGGCCCGCCTGGCATTATGCCCAGTACATGACCTTACGGGACTTTCCTACTTGGCAGTACATC
TACGTATTAGTCATCGCTATTACCATGGTGATGCGGTTTTGGCAGTACACCAATGGGCGTGGATAGCGGT
TTGACTCACGGGGATTTCCAAGTCTCCACCCCATTGACGTCAATGGGAGTTTGTTTTGGCACCAAAATCA
ACGGGACTTTCCAAAATGTCGTAATAACCCCGCCCCGTTGACGCAAATGGGCGGTAGGCGTGTACGGTGG
GAGGTCTATATAAGCAGAGCTGGTTTAGTGAACCGTCAGATCACTAGAAGCTTTATTGCGGTAGTTTATC
ACAGTTAAATTGCTAACGCAGTCAGTGCTTCTGACACAACAGTCTCGAACTTAAGCTGCAGAAGTTGGTC
GTGAGGCACTGGGCAGGTAAGTATCAAGGTTACAAGACAGGTTTAAGGAGACCAATAGAAACTGGGCTTG
TCGAGACAGAGAAGACTCTTGCGTTTCTGATAGGCACCTATTGGTCTTACTGACATCCACTTTGCCTTTC
TCTCCACAGGTGTCCACTCCCAGTTCAATTACAGCTCTTAAGGCTAGAGTATTAATACGACTCACTATAG
GGCTAGCAAAGCGATCGCTTCCGAATTCGCCACCATGCCTGGGGATCACCGCCGCATCCGCGGCCCTGAA
GAATCGCAGCCGCCGCAGCTGTACGCGGCCGACGAGGAGGAGGCGCCCGGCACCCGCGACCCAACGCGGC
TACGGCCCGTGTACGCGCGCGCCGGGCTGCTGAGCCAGGCCAAGGGCTCGGCCTACCTGGAGGCGGGAGG
CACCAAGGTGCTGTGTGCCGTGTCGGGCCCGCGACAGGCCGAGGGCGGCGAGCGCGGCGGCGGCCCGGCC
GGAGCAGGCGGCGAGGCCCCGGCCGCGCTGCGCGGTCGCCTGCTCTGCGACTTCCGCCGCGCACCCTTCG
CGGGCCGCCGGCGCCGCGCTCCCCCGGGCGGCTGCGAGGAGCGTGAGCTGGCGCTGGCGCTGCAGGAGGC
GCTGGAGCCGGCTGTGCGCCTGGGCCGCTACCCGCGCGCGCAGCTCGAGGTGTCGGCGCTGCTGCTGGAG
GACGGTGGCTCGGCCCTGGCCGCCGCGCTCACCGCCGCCGCGCTCGCCCTGGCCGACGCGGGCGTGGAGA
TGTACGACCTGGTGGTGGGCTGCGGCCTCAGCCTCGCGCCGGGGCCCGCGCCCACCTGGCTCCTGGACCC
CACGCGGCTCGAGGAAGAGCGCGCCGCCGCCGGCCTCACCGTGGCGCTCATGCCTGTGCTGAATCAGGTG
GCCGGGCTGCTGGGCAGCGGCGAGGGCGGCCTGACAGAGAGCTGGGCGGAGGCCGTACGCCTGGGCCTCG
AGGGCTGCCAGCGCCTCTACCCCGTGCTGCAGCAGAGCCTGGTGCGGGCCGCCCGCCGCAGGGGCGCCGC
CGCCCAGCCCTCTAGATTTGGGCCCAATTCCTGCAGGCGAGCTCTCGGCTCGAGCGGCGTCTTCACACTC
GAAGATTTCGTTGGGGACTGGCGACAGACAGCCGGCTACAACCTGGACCAAGTCCTTGAACAGGGAGGTG
TGTCCAGTTTGTTTCAGAATCTCGGGGTGTCCGTAACTCCGATCCAAAGGATTGTCCTGAGCGGTGAAAA
TGGGCTGAAGATCGACATCCATGTCATCATCCCGTATGAAGGTCTGAGCGGCGACCAAATGGGCCAGATC
GAAAAAATTTTTAAGGTGGTGTACCCTGTGGATGATCATCACTTTAAGGTGATCCTGCACTATGGCACAC
TGGTAATCGACGGGGTTACGCCGAACATGATCGACTATTTCGGACGGCCGTATGAAGGCATCGCCGTGTT
CGACGGCAAAAAGATCACTGTAACAGGGACCCTGTGGAACGGCAACAAAATTATCGACGAGCGCCTGATC
AACCCCGACGGCTCCCTGCTGTTCCGAGTAACCATCAACGGAGTGACCGGCTGGCGGCTGTGCGAACGCA
TTCTGGCGTAAGGCCGCGACTCTAGGGCATGCAAGCTGATCCGGCTGCTAACAAAGCCCGAAAGGAAGCT
GAGTTGGCTGCTGCCACCGCTGAGCAATAACTAGCATAACCCCTTGGGGCGGCCGCTTCGAGCAGACATG
ATAAGATACATTGATGAGTTTGGACAAACCACAACTAGAATGCAGTGAAAAAAATGCTTTATTTGTGAAA
TTTGTGATGCTATTGCTTTATTTGTAACCATTATAAGCTGCAATAAACAAGTTAACAACAACAATTGCAT
TCATTTTATGTTTCAGGTTCAGGGGGAGATGTGGGAGGTTTTTTTAAGCAAGTAAAACCTCTACAAATGT
GGTAAAATCGAATTTTAACAAAATATTAACGCTTACAATTTCCTGATGCGGTATTTTCTCCTTACGCATC
TGTGCGGTATTTCACACCGCATACGCGGATCTGCGCAGCACCATGGCCTGAAATAACCTCTGAAAGAGGA
ACTTGGTTAGGTACCTTCTGAGGCGGAAAGAACCAGCTGTGGAATGTGTGTCAGTTAGGGTGTGGAAAGT
CCCCAGGCTCCCCAGCAGGCAGAAGTATGCAAAGCATGCATCTCAATTAGTCAGCAACCAGGTGTGGAAA
GTCCCCAGGCTCCCCAGCAGGCAGAAGTATGCAAAGCATGCATCTCAATTAGTCAGCAACCATAGTCCCG
CCCCTAACTCCGCCCATCCCGCCCCTAACTCCGCCCAGTTCCGCCCATTCTCCGCCCCATGGCTGACTAA
TTTTTTTTATTTATGCAGAGGCCGAGGCCGCCTCGGCCTCTGAGCTATTCCAGAAGTAGTGAGGAGGCTT
TTTTGGAGGCCTAGGCTTTTGCAAAAAGCTCGATTCTTCTGACACTAGCGCCACCATGAAGAAGCCCGAA
CTCACCGCTACCAGCGTTGAAAAATTTCTCATCGAGAAGTTCGACAGTGTGAGCGACCTGATGCAGTTGT
CGGAGGGCGAAGAGAGCCGAGCCTTCAGCTTCGATGTCGGCGGACGCGGCTATGTACTGCGGGTGAATAG
CTGCGCTGATGGCTTCTACAAAGACCGCTACGTGTACCGCCACTTCGCCAGCGCTGCACTACCCATCCCC
GAAGTGTTGGACATCGGCGAGTTCAGCGAGAGCCTGACATACTGCATCAGTAGACGCGCCCAAGGCGTTA
CTCTCCAAGACCTCCCCGAAACAGAGCTGCCTGCTGTGTTACAGCCTGTCGCCGAAGCTATGGATGCTAT
TGCCGCCGCCGACCTCAGTCAAACCAGCGGCTTCGGCCCATTCGGGCCCCAAGGCATCGGCCAGTACACA
ACCTGGCGGGATTTCATTTGCGCCATTGCTGATCCCCATGTCTACCACTGGCAGACCGTGATGGACGACA
CCGTGTCCGCCAGCGTAGCTCAAGCCCTGGACGAACTGATGCTGTGGGCCGAAGACTGTCCCGAGGTGCG
CCACCTCGTCCATGCCGACTTCGGCAGCAACAACGTCCTGACCGACAACGGCCGCATCACCGCCGTAATC
GACTGGTCCGAAGCTATGTTCGGGGACAGTCAGTACGAGGTGGCCAACATCTTCTTCTGGCGGCCCTGGC
TGGCTTGCATGGAGCAGCAGACTCGCTACTTCGAGCGCCGGCATCCCGAGCTGGCCGGCAGCCCTCGTCT
GCGAGCCTACATGCTGCGCATCGGCCTGGATCAGCTCTACCAGAGCCTCGTGGACGGCAACTTCGACGAT
GCTGCCTGGGCTCAAGGCCGCTGCGATGCCATCGTCCGCAGCGGGGCCGGCACCGTCGGTCGCACACAAA
TCGCTCGCCGGAGCGCAGCCGTATGGACCGACGGCTGCGTCGAGGTGCTGGCCGACAGCGGCAACCGCCG
GCCCAGTACACGACCGCGCGCTAAGGAGGTAGGTCGAGTTTAGACTCTAGCCATCACGATGGCCGCAATA
AAATATCTTTATTTTCATTACATCTGTGTGTTGGTTTTTTGTGTGAATCGATAGCGATAAGGATCCTCTT
TGCGCTTGCGTTTTCCCTTGTCCAGATAGCCCAGTAGCTGACATTCATCCGGGGTCAGCACCGTTTCTGC
GGACTGGCTTTCTACGTAATGGTTTCTTAGACGTCAGGTGGCACTTTTCGGGGAAATGTGCGCGGAACCC
CTATTTGTTTATTTTTCTAAATACATTCAAATATGTATCCGCTCATGAGACAATAACCCTGATAAATGCT
TCAATAATATTGAAAAAGGAAGAGTATGAGTATTCAACATTTCCGTGTCGCCCTTATTCCCTTTTTTGCG
GCATTTTGCCTTCCTGTTTTTGCTCACCCAGAAACGCTGGTGAAAGTAAAAGATGCTGAAGATCAGTTGG
GTGCACGAGTGGGTTACATCGAACTGGATCTCAACAGCGGTAAGATCCTTGAGAGTTTTCGCCCCGAAGA
ACGTTTTCCAATGATGAGCACTTTCAAAGTTCTGCTATGTGGCGCGGTATTATCCCGTATTGACGCCGGG
CAAGAGCAACTCGGTCGCCGCATACACTATTCTCAGAATGACTTGGTTGAGTACTCACCAGTCACAGAAA
AGCATCTTACGGATGGCATGACAGTAAGAGAATTATGCAGTGCTGCCATAACCATGAGTGATAACACTGC
GGCCAACTTACTTCTGACAACTATCGGAGGACCGAAGGAGCTAACCGCTTTTTTGCACAACATGGGGGAT
CATGTAACTCGCCTTGATCGTTGGGAACCGGAGCTGAATGAAGCCATACCAAACGACGAGCGTGACACCA
CGATGCCTGTAGCAATGGCAACAACGTTGCGCAAACTATTAACTGGCGAACTACTTACTCTAGCTTCCCG
GCAACAATTAATAGACTGGATGGAGGCGGATAAAGTTGCAGGACCACTTCTGCGCTCGGCCCTTCCGGCT
GGCTGGTTTATTGCTGATAAATCTGGAGCCGGTGAGCGTGGGTCTCGCGGTATCATTGCAGCACTGGGGC
CAGATGGTAAGCCCTCCCGTATCGTAGTTATCTACACGACGGGGAGTCAGGCAACTATGGATGAACGAAA
TAGACAGATCGCTGAGATAGGTGCCTCACTGATTAAGCATTGGTAATTCGAAATGACCGACCAAGCGACG
CCCAACCGGTATCAGCTCACTCAAAGGCGGTAATACGGTTATCCACAGAATCAGGGGATAACGCAGGAAA
GAACATGTGAGCAAAAGGCCAGCAAAAGGCCAGGAACCGTAAAAAGGCCGCGTTGCTGGCGTTTTTCCAT
AGGCTCCGCCCCCCTGACGAGCATCACAAAAATCGACGCTCAAGTCAGAGGTGGCGAAACCCGACAGGAC
TATAAAGATACCAGGCGTTTCCCCCTGGAAGCTCCCTCGTGCGCTCTCCTGTTCCGACCCTGCCGCTTAC
CGGATACCTGTCCGCCTTTCTCCCTTCGGGAAGCGTGGCGCTTTCTCATAGCTCACGCTGTAGGTATCTC
AGTTCGGTGTAGGTCGTTCGCTCCAAGCTGGGCTGTGTGCACGAACCCCCCGTTCAGCCCGACCGCTGCG
CCTTATCCGGTAACTATCGTCTTGAGTCCAACCCGGTAAGACACGACTTATCGCCACTGGCAGCAGCCAC
TGGTAACAGGATTAGCAGAGCGAGGTATGTAGGCGGTGCTACAGAGTTCTTGAAGTGGTGGCCTAACTAC
GGCTACACTAGAAGGACAGTATTTGGTATCTGCGCTCTGCTGAAGCCAGTTACCTTCGGAAAAAGAGTTG
GTAGCTCTTGATCCGGCAAACAAACCACCGCTGGTAGCGGTGGTTTTTTTGTTTGCAAGCAGCAGATTAC
GCGCAGAAAAAAAGGATTTCAAGAAGATCCTTTGATCTTTTCTACGGGGTCTGACGCTCAGTGGAACGAA
AACTCACGTTAAGGGATTTTGGTCATGAGATTATCAAAAAGGATCTTCACCTAGATCCTTTTATAGTCCG
GAAATACAGGAACGCACGCTGGATGGCCCTTCGCTGGGATGGTGAAACCATGAAAAATGGCAGCTTCAGT
GGATTAAGTGGGGGTAATGTGGCCTGTACCCTCTGGTTGCATAGGTATTCATACGGTTAAAATTTATCAG
GCGCGATTGCGGCAGTTTTTCGGGTGGTTTGTTGCCATTTTTACCTGTCTGCTGCCGTGATCGCGCTGAA
CGCGTTTTAGCGGTGCGTACAATTAAGGGATTATGGTAAATCCACTTACTGTCTGCCCTCGTAGCCATCG
AGATAAACCGCAGTACTCCGGCCACGATGCGTCCGGCGTAGAGGATCGAGATCT
