>Addgene plasmid #211084 | pNLF1-C_EXOSC6:1-272 | depositor partial sequence | sequence record 411648 | Insert sequence
ATGCCTGGGGATCACCGCCGCATCCGCGGCCCTGAAGAATCGCAGCCGCCGCAGCTGTACGCGGCCGACG
AGGAGGAGGCGCCCGGCACCCGCGACCCAACGCGGCTACGGCCCGTGTACGCGCGCGCCGGGCTGCTGAG
CCAGGCCAAGGGCTCGGCCTACCTGGAGGCGGGAGGCACCAAGGTGCTGTGTGCCGTGTCGGGCCCGCGA
CAGGCCGAGGGCGGCGAGCGCGGCGGCGGCCCGGCCGGAGCAGGCGGCGAGGCCCCGGCCGCGCTGCGCG
GTCGCCTGCTCTGCGACTTCCGCCGCGCACCCTTCGCGGGCCGCCGGCGCCGCGCTCCCCCGGGCGGCTG
CGAGGAGCGTGAGCTGGCGCTGGCGCTGCAGGAGGCGCTGGAGCCGGCTGTGCGCCTGGGCCGCTACCCG
CGCGCGCAGCTCGAGGTGTCGGCGCTGCTGCTGGAGGACGGTGGCTCGGCCCTGGCCGCCGCGCTCACCG
CCGCCGCGCTCGCCCTGGCCGACGCGGGCGTGGAGATGTACGACCTGGTGGTGGGCTGCGGCCTCAGCCT
CGCGCCGGGGCCCGCGCCCACCTGGCTCCTGGACCCCACGCGGCTCGAGGAAGAGCGCGCCGCCGCCGGC
CTCACCGTGGCGCTCATGCCTGTGCTGAATCAGGTGGCCGGGCTGCTGGGCAGCGGCGAGGGCGGCCTGA
CAGAGAGCTGGGCGGAGGCCGTACGCCTGGGCCTCGAGGGCTGCCAGCGCCTCTACCCCGTGCTGCAGCA
GAGCCTGGTGCGGGCCGCCCGCCGCAGGGGCGCCGCCGCCCAGCCC
